>Addgene plasmid #183840 | JBL6403 | addgene full sequence | sequence record 366980 | Addgene NGS Result
GAATTCTAAAGATCTTTGACAGCTAGCTCAGTCCTAGGTATAATACTAGTCCGTTCTCAACGGGGTGCCA
CGCGTACGCGTGCGCTCAGAAAATACCCGTCGAACCTGATCCGGATAACGCCGGCGAAGGGATTTGAGGC
TCCTTCTCAAGTCCTTTGCCACTCTTTTTTGAGGTGCAAAGTGTTAAAAAAAATGAGCAAAGGAGAAGAA
CTTTTCACTGGAGTTGTCCCAATTCTTGTTGAATTAGATGGTGATGTTAATGGGCACAAATTTTCTGTCC
GTGGAGAGGGTGAAGGTGATGCTACAAACGGAAAACTCACCCTTAAATTTATTTGCACTACTGGAAAACT
ACCTGTTCCGTGGCCAACACTTGTCACTACTCTGACCTATGGTGTTCAATGCTTTTCCCGTTATCCGGAT
CACATGAAACGGCATGACTTTTTCAAGAGTGCCATGCCCGAAGGTTATGTACAGGAACGCACTATATCTT
TCAAAGATGACGGGACCTACAAGACGCGTGCTGAAGTCAAGTTTGAAGGTGATACCCTTGTTAATCGTAT
CGAGTTAAAGGGTATTGATTTTAAAGAAGATGGAAACATTCTTGGACACAAACTCGAGTACAACTTTAAC
TCACACAATGTATACATCACGGCAGACAAACAAAAGAATGGAATCAAAGCTAACTTCAAAATTCGCCACA
ACGTTGAAGATGGTTCCGTTCAACTAGCAGACCATTATCAACAAAATACTCCAATTGGCGATGGCCCTGT
CCTTTTACCAGACAACCATTACCTGTCGACACAATCTGTCCTTTCGAAAGATCCCAACGAAAAGCGTGAC
CACATGGTCCTTCTTGAGTTTGTAACTGCTGCTGGGATTACACATGGCATGGATGAGCTCTACAAATAAG
GATCTGAAGCTTGGGCCCGAACAAAAACTCATCTCAGAAGAGGATCTGAATAGCGCCGTCGACCATCATC
ATCATCATCATTGAGTTTAAACGGTCTCCAGCTTGGCTGTTTTGGCGGATGAGAGAAGATTTTCAGCCTG
ATACAGATTAAATCAGAACGCAGAAGCGGTCTGATAAAACAGAATTTGCCTGGCGGCAGTAGCGCGGTGG
TCCCACCTGACCCCATGCCGAACTCAGAAGTGAAACGCCGTAGCGCCGATGGTAGTGTGGGGTCTCCCCA
TGCGAGAGTAGGGAACTGCCAGGCATCAAATAAAACGAAAGGCTCAGTAGAAAGACTGGGCCTTTCGTTT
TATCTGTTGTTTGTCGGTGAACTGGATCCTTACTCGAGTCTAGACTGCAGTTGATCGGGCACGTAAGAGG
TTCCAACTTTCACCATAATGAAATAAGATCACTACCGGGCGTATTTTTTGAGTTATCGAGATTTTCAGGA
GCTAAGGAAGCTAAAATGGAGAAAAAAATCACTGGATATACCACCGTTGATATATCCCAATGGCATCGTA
AAGAACATTTTGAGGCATTTCAGTCAGTTGCTCAATGTACCTATAACCAGACCGTTCAGCTGGATATTAC
GGCCTTTTTAAAGACCGTAAAGAAAAATAAGCACAAGTTTTATCCGGCCTTTATTCACATTCTTGCCCGC
CTGATGAATGCTCATCCGGAATTTCGTATGGCAATGAAAGACGGTGAGCTGGTGATATGGGATAGTGTTC
ACCCTTGTTACACCGTTTTCCATGAGCAAACTGAAACGTTTTCATCGCTCTGGAGTGAATACCACGACGA
TTTCCGGCAGTTTCTACACATATATTCGCAAGATGTGGCGTGTTACGGTGAAAACCTGGCCTATTTCCCT
AAAGGGTTTATTGAGAATATGTTTTTCGTCTCAGCCAATCCCTGGGTGAGTTTCACCAGTTTTGATTTAA
ACGTGGCCAATATGGACAACTTCTTCGCCCCCGTTTTCACCATGGGCAAATATTATACGCAAGGCGACAA
GGTGCTGATGCCGCTGGCGATTCAGGTTCATCATGCCGTTTGTGATGGCTTCCATGTCGGCAGAATGCTT
AATGAATTACAACAGTACTGCGATGAGTGGCAGGGCGGGGCGTAATTTGATATCGAGCTCGCTTGGACTC
CTGTTGATAGATCCAGTAATGACCTCAGAACTCCATCTGGATTTGTTCAGAACGCTCGGTTGCCGCCGGG
CGTTTTTTATTGGTGAGAATCCAAGCCTCCGATCAACGTCTCATTTTCGCCAAAAGTTGGCCCAGGGCTT
CCCGGTATCAACAGGGACACCAGGATTTATTTATTCTGCGAAGTGATCTTCCGTCACAGGTATTTATTCG
GCGCAAAGTGCGTCGGGTGATGCTGCCAACTTACTGATTTAGTGTATGATGGTGTTTTTGAGGTGCTCCA
GTGGCTTCTGTTTCTATCAGCTGTCCCTCCTGTTCAGCTACTGACGGGGTGGTGCGTAACGGCAAAAGCA
CCGCCGGACATCAGCGCTAGCGGAGTGTATACTGGCTTACTATGTTGGCACTGATGAGGGTGTCAGTGAA
GTGCTTCATGTGGCAGGAGAAAAAAGGCTGCACCGGTGCGTCAGCAGAATATGTGATACAGGATATATTC
CGCTTCCTCGCTCACTGACTCGCTACGCTCGGTCGTTCGACTGCGGCGAGCGGAAATGGCTTACGAACGG
GGCGGAGATTTCCTGGAAGATGCCAGGAAGATACTTAACAGGGAAGTGAGAGGGCCGCGGCAAAGCCGTT
TTTCCATAGGCTCCGCCCCCCTGACAAGCATCACGAAATCTGACGCTCAAATCAGTGGTGGCGAAACCCG
ACAGGACTATAAAGATACCAGGCGTTTCCCCCTGGCGGCTCCCTCGTGCGCTCTCCTGTTCCTGCCTTTC
GGTTTACCGGTGTCATTCCGCTGTTATGGCCGCGTTTGTCTCATTCCACGCCTGACACTCAGTTCCGGGT
AGGCAGTTCGCTCCAAGCTGGACTGTATGCACGAACCCCCCGTTCAGTCCGACCGCTGCGCCTTATCCGG
TAACTATCGTCTTGAGTCCAACCCGGAAAGACATGCAAAAGCACCACTGGCAGCAGCCACTGGTAATTGA
TTTAGAGGAGTTAGTCTTGAAGTCATGCGCCGGTTAAGGCTAAACTGAAAGGACAAGTTTTGGTGACTGC
GCTCCTCCAAGCCAGTTACCTCGGTTCAAAGAGTTGGTAGCTCAGAGAACCTTCGAAAAACCGCCCTGCA
AGGCGGTTTTTTCGTTTTCAGAGCAAGAGATTACGCGCAGACCAAAACGATCTCAAGAAGATCATCTTAT
TAATCAGATAAAATATTTCTAGATTTCAGTGCAATTTATCTCTTCAAATGTAGCACCTGAAGTCAGCCCC
ATACGATATAAGTTGTAATTCTCATGTTTGACAGCTTATCATCGATAAGCTTCCGATGGCGCGCCGAGAG
GCTTTACACTTTATGCTTCCGGCT
Features (pLannotate 1.2.2; 14 found; start..end, strand, type, name):
     16..50      +  promoter       J23119(SpeI) promoter: bacterial promoter (Registry of Standard Biological Parts BBa J23119) modified to end with an SpeI site
     50..149     +  ncRNA          TPP: Accession: RF00059 - TPP riboswitch (THI element)
    193..906     +  CDS            Superfolder GFP: Superfolder GFP is a basic (constitutively fluorescent) green fluorescent protein published in 2005, derived from Aequorea victoria. It is reported to be a very rapidly-maturing weak dimer.
    974..991     +  CDS            capTEV™ (fragment): composite tag for in vivo biotinylation, TEV protease cleavage, and 6xHis tagging
   1098..1213    +  ncRNA          5S rRNA: Accession: RF00001 - 5S ribosomal RNA
   1217..1282    +  terminator     rrnB T1 terminator (fragment): transcription terminator T1 from the E. coli rrnB gene
   1318..1415    +  promoter       cat promoter: promoter of the E. coli cat gene encoding chloramphenicol acetyltransferase
   1416..2072    +  CDS            cat: CAT_ECOLX - Experimental evidence at protein level: Swiss-Prot protein existence level 1. This enzyme is an effector of chloramphenicol resistance in bacteria. From Escherichia coli. This protein is used as a marker in many commonly used cloning vectors, such as pACYC184.
   2096..2190    +  terminator     lambda t0 terminator: transcription terminator from phage lambda
   2326..2469    +  mobile_element IS1 (fragment): prokaryotic transposable element IS1
   2588..2643    -  rep_origin     RSF ori (fragment): Plasmids containing the RSF 1030 origin of replication can be propagated in E. coli cells that contain additional plasmids with compatible origins.
   2731..3276    -  rep_origin     p15A ori: Plasmids containing the medium-copy-number p15A origin of replication can be propagated in E. coli cells that contain a second plasmid with the ColE1 origin.
   3388..3412    +  promoter       tet promoter (fragment): E. coli promoter for tetracycline efflux protein gene
   3433..3454    +  promoter       lac UV5 promoter (fragment): E. coli lac promoter with an "up" mutation
