[The description below was written by a language model from this plasmid's Addgene catalogue record and pLannotate feature annotations shown in this document.]
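Description:
JBL6403 is a small (about 3.5 kb) bacterial expression plasmid built on a p15A backbone for use in E. coli. It replicates from the p15A origin, which the catalogue lists as low copy and which is compatible with ColE1-type plasmids. Selection is with chloramphenicol, through a cat gene driven by its own promoter and followed by the lambda t0 terminator.

The payload is a fluorescent reporter for riboswitch function. The strong constitutive Anderson promoter J23119, in the version that ends in an SpeI site, transcribes the E. coli thiB thiamine pyrophosphate (TPP) riboswitch leader, which lies directly upstream of the superfolder GFP coding sequence. This construct carries a G37C point mutation in the riboswitch. Downstream of sfGFP the annotation shows a 5S rRNA segment and part of the rrnB T1 terminator, which together look like an rrnB-derived termination region. Because the thiB element is a translational riboswitch, transcription is constant and sfGFP output instead reports how ligand-dependent RNA folding controls translation initiation. Comparing fluorescence from this mutant with other riboswitch variants indicates how position 37 contributes to regulation, although the record does not state the expected phenotype of G37C.

Several other annotated items are short fragments: a capTEV tag match (probably just a His-tag-like stretch), IS1, the RSF origin, and the tet and lac UV5 promoters. These are most likely backbone remnants or partial sequence matches rather than functional parts. The plasmid was assembled by Gibson cloning and was used in a study of the folding intermediates that underlie thiB TPP riboswitch regulation.
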