Addgene plasmid #183840: JBL6403
Purpose: sfGFP reporter under the control of Mutant E. coli thiB TPP Riboswitch under the control of a Constitutive promoter
Depositing lab: Julius Lucks. Depositing organization: Northwestern University. Publication: A transient intermediate RNA structure underlies the regulatory function of the E. coli thiB TPP translational riboswitch. Berman KE, Steans R, Hertz LM, Lucks JB. RNA. 2023 Nov;29(11):1658-1672. doi: 10.1261/rna.079427.122. Epub 2023 Jul 7. PubMed 37419663.
Backbone
  Vector backbone: p15a
  Vector type: Bacterial Expression
Growth in bacteria
  Bacterial resistance: Chloramphenicol, 25 μg/mL
  Growth temperature: 37°C
  Growth strain: DH5alpha
  Copy number: Low Copy
Gene/Insert
  Gene/Insert name: E. coli thiB TPP Riboswitch (G37C) regulated sfGFP
  Species: E. coli
  Promoter: J23119 - Anderson Promoter
  Cloning method: Gibson Cloning
Terms and licenses: Academic/Nonprofit Terms; Industry Terms: Not Available to Industry
Depositor comments: Spe1/J23119 Promoter + G37C TPP thiB E. coli Riboswitch + sfGFP
How to cite: JBL6403 was a gift from Julius Lucks (Addgene plasmid # 183840 ; http://n2t.net/addgene:183840 ; RRID:Addgene_183840)
